Addgene plasmid #120573: pLEX-FHH-NRASQ61K/Y40A-IRES-Puro
Purpose: Expresses Flag-HA-6xHIS-N-Ras Q61K/Y40A fusion protein in mammalian cells & for virus production
Depositing lab: Paul Khavari. Depositing organization: Stanford University. Publication: The Functional Proximal Proteome of Oncogenic Ras Includes mTORC2. Kovalski JR, Bhaduri A, Zehnder AM, Neela PH, Che Y, Wozniak GG, Khavari PA. Mol Cell. 2019 Jan 4. pii: S1097-2765(18)31031-1. doi: 10.1016/j.molcel.2018.12.001. PubMed 30639242.
Backbone
  Vector backbone: pLEX
  Backbone manufacturer: Thermo Scientific
  Backbone size w/o insert (bp): 10728
  Total vector size (bp): 11295
  Vector type: Mammalian Expression, Lentiviral
  Selectable markers: Puromycin
Growth in bacteria
  Bacterial resistance: Ampicillin, 100 μg/mL
  Growth temperature: 37°C
  Growth strain: NEB Stable
  Copy number: Unknown
Gene/Insert
  Gene/Insert name: NRAS
  Species: H. sapiens (human)
  Insert size (bp): 567
  Mutation: Q61K, Y40A
  Entrez Gene: NRAS (a.k.a. ALPS4, CMNS, KRAS, N-ras, NCMS, NRAS1, NS6)
  Promoter: CMV
  Tag / fusion protein: Flag-HA-6xHIS (N terminal on backbone)
  Cloning method: Restriction Enzyme; 5′ cloning site BamHI (not destroyed); 3′ cloning site XhoI (not destroyed)
  Sequencing primers: 5′ CACCAAAATCAACGGGACTT; 3′ ATATAGACAAACGCACACCGGCCT
Terms and licenses: Academic/Nonprofit Terms; Industry Terms: Not Available to Industry
How to cite: pLEX-FHH-NRASQ61K/Y40A-IRES-Puro was a gift from Paul Khavari (Addgene plasmid # 120573 ; http://n2t.net/addgene:120573 ; RRID:Addgene_120573)
