[The description below was written by a language model from this plasmid's Addgene catalogue record and pLannotate feature annotations shown in this document.]
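Description:
pLEX-FHH-NRASQ61K/Y40A-IRES-Puro is an HIV-1-based lentiviral and mammalian expression plasmid built on the pLEX backbone, about 11.3 kb in total. It is propagated in E. coli through a high-copy ColE1/pUC-type origin with ampicillin resistance, and it also carries an f1 phage origin. The viral region contains a truncated 5' LTR, the Ψ packaging signal with a gag fragment, the Rev response element, the cPPT/CTS, a WPRE and a U3-deleted, self-inactivating 3' LTR. With packaging functions supplied in trans, the RNA between the LTRs can be packaged and integrated into target cells without regenerating an active viral promoter. An EM7-driven bleomycin/Zeocin resistance gene sits in reverse orientation upstream of the expression cassette. Outside the LTRs, the annotation also shows an SV40 promoter–hygromycin resistance unit. The catalogue lists only puromycin as the mammalian selectable marker.

The payload is a bicistronic cassette driven by the CMV enhancer and promoter. Human NRAS, a 567 bp insert cloned between BamHI and XhoI, is fused at its N terminus to a backbone-encoded Flag-HA-6xHis tag. The annotation detects the Flag and HA epitopes but does not call the His stretch separately. The coding sequence carries two substitutions, Q61K and Y40A. Q61K is a well-known activating, GTPase-impairing oncogenic change. Y40 lies in the effector-binding region of Ras, although the record does not state the intended effect of Y40A. An EMCV IRES downstream links puromycin N-acetyltransferase to the same transcript, so puromycin-selected cells should also express the tagged Ras protein. The stated use is expression of the fusion protein in mammalian cells, either by direct transfection or by lentivirus production. The triple tag is suited to detection and affinity purification, which fits the associated study of the oncogenic Ras proximal proteome.
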