Features (pLannotate 1.2.2; 34 found; start..end, strand, type, name):
    377..634     +  LTR            5' LTR (truncated): truncated 5' long terminal repeat (LTR) from HIV-1
    681..806     +  misc_feature   HIV-1 Ψ: packaging signal of human immunodeficiency virus type 1
    790..1128    +  CDS            HIV-1 gag (fragment): gag protein from human immunodeficiency virus 1; gag
   1303..1536    +  misc_feature   RRE: The Rev response element (RRE) of HIV-1 allows for Rev-dependent mRNA export from the nucleus to the cytoplasm.
   1913..2013    +  CDS            Rev (fragment): human immunodeficiency virus 1 (HIV-1) Rev protein; rev; enhances nuclear export of unspliced and incompletely spliced viral mRNAs
   2063..2180    +  misc_feature   cPPT/CTS: central polypurine tract and central termination sequence of HIV-1
   2245..2619    -  CDS            BleoR: antibiotic-binding protein; Sh ble from Streptoalloteichus hindustanus; confers resistance to bleomycin, phleomycin, and Zeocin™
   2639..2686    -  promoter       EM7 promoter: synthetic bacterial promoter&nbsp
   2791..3094    +  enhancer       CMV enhancer: human cytomegalovirus immediate early enhancer
   3095..3298    +  promoter       CMV promoter: human cytomegalovirus (CMV) immediate early promoter
   3389..3412    +  CDS            5xFLAG (fragment): five tandem FLAG® epitope tags
   3420..3445    +  CDS            3xHA (fragment): three tandem HA epitope tags
   3480..4043    +  CDS            NRAS: RASN_HUMAN - Also known as HRAS1. Experimental evidence at protein level: Swiss-Prot protein existence level 1. Ras proteins bind GDP/GTP and possess intrinsic GTPase activity. From Homo sapiens (Human).
   4086..4658    +  misc_feature   IRES: internal ribosome entry site (IRES) of the encephalomyocarditis virus (EMCV)
   4667..5263    +  CDS            PuroR: puromycin N-acetyltransferase; pac from Streptomyces alboniger; confers resistance to puromycin
   5270..5858    +  misc_feature   WPRE: woodchuck hepatitis virus posttranscriptional regulatory element
   5875..6063    +  CDS            nef (fragment): NEF_HV1Z2 - Experimental evidence at protein level: Swiss-Prot protein existence level 1. Extracellular Nef protein targets CD4(+) T-lymphocytes for apoptosis by interacting with CXCR4 surface receptors. From Human immunodeficiency virus type 1 group M subtype D (isolate Z2/CDC-Z34) (HIV-1).
   6065..6298    +  LTR            3' LTR (ΔU3): self-inactivating 3' long terminal repeat (LTR) from HIV-1
   6405..6629    +  polyA_signal   bGH poly(A) signal: bovine growth hormone polyadenylation signal
   6633..6654    +  promoter       SV40 promoter (fragment): SV40 enhancer and early promoter
   6675..7103    +  rep_origin     f1 ori (sequence partly withheld): f1 bacteriophage origin of replication; arrow indicates direction of (+) strand synthesis
   7117..7446    +  promoter       SV40 promoter: SV40 enhancer and early promoter
   7495..8520    +  CDS            HygR: aminoglycoside phosphotransferase from E. coli; aph(4)-Ia; confers resistance to hygromycin
   8530..8655    +  CDS            ble (fragment): BLE_KLEPN - Experimental evidence at protein level: Swiss-Prot protein existence level 1. Binding protein with a strong affinity to the bleomycin family of antibiotics. Binds to CL990; an antimitotic-antibiotic compound. From Klebsiella pneumoniae.
   8650..8771    +  polyA_signal   SV40 poly(A) signal: SV40 polyadenylation signal
   8842..8864    -  protein_bind   lac operator (fragment): The lac repressor binds to the lac operator to inhibit transcription in E. coli. This inhibition can be relieved by adding lactose or isopropyl-β-D-thiogalactopyranoside (IPTG). lac repressor encoded by lacI
   8868..8898    -  promoter       lac promoter: promoter for the E. coli lac operon
   8913..8934    -  protein_bind   CAP binding site: CAP binding activates transcription in the presence of cAMP. E. coli catabolite activator protein
   8947..9039    -  CDS            lacI (fragment): lac repressor; lacI; The lac repressor binds to the lac operator to inhibit transcription in E. coli. This inhibition can be relieved by adding lactose or isopropyl-β-D-thiogalactopyranoside (IPTG).
   9222..9810    -  rep_origin     ori: high-copy-number ColE1/pMB1/pBR322/pUC origin of replication
   9981..10841   -  CDS            AmpR: β-lactamase; bla; confers resistance to ampicillin, carbenicillin, and related antibiotics
  10842..10946   -  promoter       AmpR promoter: bla
  10994..11128   +  polyA_signal   SV40 poly(A) signal: SV40 polyadenylation signal
  11295..329     +  CDS            nef (fragment) (across the origin): NEF_HV1BR - Experimental evidence at protein level: Swiss-Prot protein existence level 1. Extracellular Nef protein targets CD4(+) T-lymphocytes for apoptosis by interacting with CXCR4 surface receptors (PubMed:14990729). From Human immunodeficiency virus type 1 group M subtype B (isolate BRU/LAI) (HIV-1).
>Addgene plasmid #120573 | pLEX-FHH-NRASQ61K/Y40A-IRES-Puro | addgene full sequence | sequence record 234066 | Addgene NGS Result
TGGAAGGGCTAATTCACTCCCAAAGAAGACAAGATATCCTTGATCTGTGGATCTACCACACACAAGGCTA
CTTCCCTGATTAGCAGAACTACACACCAGGGCCAGGGGTCAGATATCCACTGACCTTTGGATGGTGCTAC
AAGCTAGTACCAGTTGAGCCAGATAAGGTAGAAGAGGCCAATAAAGGAGAGAACACCAGCTTGTTACACC
CTGTGAGCCTGCATGGGATGGATGACCCGGAGAGAGAAGTGTTAGAGTGGAGGTTTGACAGCCGCCTAGC
ATTTCATCACGTGGCCCGAGAGCTGCATCCGGAGTACTTCAAGAACTGCTGATATCGAGCTTGCTACAAG
GGACTTTCCGCTGGGGACTTTCCAGGGAGGCGTGGCCTGGGCGGGACTGGGGAGTGGCGAGCCCTCAGAT
CCTGCATATAAGCAGCTGCTTTTTGCCTGTACTGGGTCTCTCTGGTTAGACCAGATCTGAGCCTGGGAGC
TCTCTGGCTAACTAGGGAACCCACTGCTTAAGCCTCAATAAAGCTTGCCTTGAGTGCTTCAAGTAGTGTG
TGCCCGTCTGTTGTGTGACTCTGGTAACTAGAGATCCCTCAGACCCTTTTAGTCAGTGTGGAAAATCTCT
AGCAGTGGCGCCCGAACAGGGACTTGAAAGCGAAAGGGAAACCAGAGGAGCTCTCTCGACGCAGGACTCG
GCTTGCTGAAGCGCGCACGGCAAGAGGCGAGGGGCGGCGACTGGTGAGTACGCCAAAAATTTTGACTAGC
GGAGGCTAGAAGGAGAGAGATGGGTGCGAGAGCGTCAGTATTAAGCGGGGGAGAATTAGATCGCGATGGG
AAAAAATTCGGTTAAGGCCAGGGGGAAAGAAAAAATATAAATTAAAACATATAGTATGGGCAAGCAGGGA
GCTAGAACGATTCGCAGTTAATCCTGGCCTGTTAGAAACATCAGAAGGCTGTAGACAAATACTGGGACAG
CTACAACCATCCCTTCAGACAGGATCAGAAGAACTTAGATCATTATATAATACAGTAGCAACCCTCTATT
GTGTGCATCAAAGGATAGAGATAAAAGACACCAAGGAAGCTTTAGACAAGATAGAGGAAGAGCAAAACAA
AAGTAAGACCACCGCACAGCAAGCGGCCGGCCGCTGATCTTCAGACCTGGAGGAGGAGATATGAGGGACA
ATTGGAGAAGTGAATTATATAAATATAAAGTAGTAAAAATTGAACCATTAGGAGTAGCACCCACCAAGGC
AAAGAGAAGAGTGGTGCAGAGAGAAAAAAGAGCAGTGGGAATAGGAGCTTTGTTCCTTGGGTTCTTGGGA
GCAGCAGGAAGCACTATGGGCGCAGCGTCAATGACGCTGACGGTACAGGCCAGACAATTATTGTCTGGTA
TAGTGCAGCAGCAGAACAATTTGCTGAGGGCTATTGAGGCGCAACAGCATCTGTTGCAACTCACAGTCTG
GGGCATCAAGCAGCTCCAGGCAAGAATCCTGGCTGTGGAAAGATACCTAAAGGATCAACAGCTCCTGGGG
ATTTGGGGTTGCTCTGGAAAACTCATTTGCACCACTGCTGTGCCTTGGAATGCTAGTTGGAGTAATAAAT
CTCTGGAACAGATTTGGAATCACACGACCTGGATGGAGTGGGACAGAGAAATTAACAATTACACAAGCTT
AATACACTCCTTAATTGAAGAATCGCAAAACCAGCAAGAAAAGAATGAACAAGAATTATTGGAATTAGAT
AAATGGGCAAGTTTGTGGAATTGGTTTAACATAACAAATTGGCTGTGGTATATAAAATTATTCATAATGA
TAGTAGGAGGCTTGGTAGGTTTAAGAATAGTTTTTGCTGTACTTTCTATAGTGAATAGAGTTAGGCAGGG
ATATTCACCATTATCGTTTCAGACCCACCTCCCAACCCCGAGGGGACCCGACAGGCCCGAAGGAATAGAA
GAAGAAGGTGGAGAGAGAGACAGAGACAGATCCATTCGATTAGTGAACGGATCGGCACTGCGTGCGCCAA
TTCTGCAGACAAATGGCAGTATTCATCCACAATTTTAAAAGAAAAGGGGGGATTGGGGGGTACAGTGCAG
GGGAAAGAATAGTAGACATAATAGCAACAGACATACAAACTAAAGAATTACAAAAACAAATTACAAAAAT
TCAAAATTTTCGGGTTTATTACAGGGACAGCAGAGATCCAGTTTGGTTAGTACCGGGCCCGCTCTAGTCC
GGAATCAGTCCTGCTCCTCGGCCACGAAGTGCACGCAGTTGCCGGCCGGGTCGCGCAGGGCGAACTCCCG
CCCCCACGGCTGCTCGCCGATCTCGGTCATGGCCGGCCCGGAGGCGTCCCGGAAGTTCGTGGACACGACC
TCCGACCACTCGGCGTACAGCTCGTCCAGGCCGCGCACCCACACCCAGGCCAGGGTGTTGTCCGGCACCA
CCTGGTCCTGGACCGCGCTGATGAACAGGGTCACGTCGTCCCGGACCACACCGGCGAAGTCGTCCTCCAC
GAAGTCCCGGGAGAACCCGAGCCGGTCGGTCCAGAACTCGACCGCTCCGGCGACGTCGCGCGCGGTGAGC
ACCGGAACGGCACTGGTCAACTTGGCCATGGTGGCCCTCCTATAGTGAGTCGTATTATACTATGCCGATA
TACTATGCCGATGATTAATTGTCAACACGTGCTGCAGGTCCGAGGTTCTAGACGTATTACCGCCATGCAT
TAGTTATTAATAGTAATCAATTACGGGGTCATTAGTTCATAGCCCATATATGGAGTTCCGCGTTACATAA
CTTACGGTAAATGGCCCGCCTGGCTGACCGCCCAACGACCCCCGCCCATTGACGTCAATAATGACGTATG
TTCCCATAGTAACGCCAATAGGGACTTTCCATTGACGTCAATGGGTGGAGTATTTACGGTAAACTGCCCA
CTTGGCAGTACATCAAGTGTATCATATGCCAAGTACGCCCCCTATTGACGTCAATGACGGTAAATGGCCC
GCCTGGCATTATGCCCAGTACATGACCTTATGGGACTTTCCTACTTGGCAGTACATCTACGTATTAGTCA
TCGCTATTACCATGGTGATGCGGTTTTGGCAGTACATCAATGGGCGTGGATAGCGGTTTGACTCACGGGG
ATTTCCAAGTCTCCACCCCATTGACGTCAATGGGAGTTTGTTTTGGCACCAAAATCAACGGGACTTTCCA
AAATGTCGTAACAACTCCGCCCCATTGACGCAAATGGGCGGTAGGCGTGTACGGTGGGAGGTCTATATAA
GCAGAGCTCGTTTAGTGAACCGTCAGATCGCCTGGAGACGCCATCCACGCTGTTTTGACCTCCATAGAAG
ACACCGACTCTACTAGAGGATCTACCATGGATTATAAAGATGACGACGATAAAGCAGGTTACCCATACGA
TGTGCCTGACTATGCTGCAGGTTCACATCATCACCACCATCATGGATCCACTGAGTACAAACTGGTGGTG
GTTGGAGCAGGTGGTGTTGGGAAAAGCGCACTGACAATCCAGCTAATCCAGAACCACTTTGTAGATGAAT
ATGATCCCACCATAGAGGATTCTGCCAGAAAACAAGTGGTTATAGATGGTGAAACCTGTTTGTTGGACAT
ACTGGATACAGCTGGAAAAGAAGAGTACAGTGCCATGAGAGACCAATACATGAGGACAGGCGAAGGCTTC
CTCTGTGTATTTGCCATCAATAATAGCAAGTCATTTGCGGATATTAACCTCTACAGGGAGCAGATTAAGC
GAGTAAAAGACTCGGATGATGTACCTATGGTGCTAGTGGGAAACAAGTGTGATTTGCCAACAAGGACAGT
TGATACAAAACAAGCCCACGAACTGGCCAAGAGTTACGGGATTCCATTCATTGAAACCTCAGCCAAGACC
AGACAGGGTGTTGAAGATGCTTTTTACACACTGGTAAGAGAAATACGCCAGTACCGAATGAAAAAACTCA
ACAGCAGTGATGATGGGACTCAGGGTTGTATGGGATTGCCATGTGTGGTGATGTAACTCGAGTCTAGAGG
GCCCGACGCGTCTGGCCACCGGTCGCCCCTCTCCCTCCCCCCCCCCTAACGTTACTGGCCGAAGCCGCTT
GGAATAAGGCCGGTGTGCGTTTGTCTATATGTTATTTTCCACCATATTGCCGTCTTTTGGCAATGTGAGG
GCCCGGAAACCTGGCCCTGTCTTCTTGACGAGCATTCCTAGGGGTCTTTCCCCTCTCGCCAAAGGAATGC
AAGGTCTGTTGAATGTCGTGAAGGAAGCAGTTCCTCTGGAAGCTTCTTGAAGACAAACAACGTCTGTAGC
GACCCTTTGCAGGCAGCGGAACCCCCCACCTGGCGACAGGTGCCTCTGCGGCCAAAAGCCACGTGTATAA
GATACACCTGCAAAGGCGGCACAACCCCAGTGCCACGTTGTGAGTTGGATAGTTGTGGAAAGAGTCAAAT
GGCTCTCCTCAAGCGTATTCAACAAGGGGCTGAAGGATGCCCAGAAGGTACCCCATTGTATGGGATCTGA
TCTGGGGCCTCGGTGCACATGCTTTACATGTGTTTAGTCGAGGTTAAAAAAACGTCTAGGCCCCCCGAAC
CACGGGGACGTGGTTTTCCTTTGAAAAACACGATAATACCATGGCCACCGAGTACAAGCCCACGGTGCGC
CTCGCCACCCGCGACGACGTCCCCCGGGCCGTACGCACCCTCGCCGCCGCGTTCGCCGACTACCCCGCCA
CGCGCCACACCGTCGACCCGGACCGCCACATCGAGCGGGTCACCGAGCTGCAAGAACTCTTCCTCACGCG
CGTCGGGCTCGACATCGGCAAGGTGTGGGTCGCGGACGACGGCGCCGCGGTGGCGGTCTGGACCACGCCG
GAGAGCGTCGAAGCGGGGGCGGTGTTCGCCGAGATCGGCTCGCGCATGGCCGAGTTGAGCGGTTCCCGGC
TGGCCGCGCAGCAACAGATGGAAGGCCTCCTGGCGCCGCACCGGCCCAAGGAGCCCGCGTGGTTCCTGGC
CACCGTCGGCGTCTCGCCCGACCACCAGGGCAAGGGTCTGGGCAGCGCCGTCGTGCTCCCCGGAGTGGAG
GCGGCCGAGCGCGCTGGGGTGCCCGCCTTCCTGGAGACCTCCGCGCCCCGCAACCTCCCCTTCTACGAGC
GGCTCGGCTTCACCGTCACCGCCGACGTCGAGGTGCCCGAAGGACCGCGCACCTGGTGCATGACCCGCAA
GCCCGGTGCCTGAGTTAACAATCAACCTCTGGATTACAAAATTTGTGAAAGATTGACTGGTATTCTTAAC
TATGTTGCTCCTTTTACGCTATGTGGATACGCTGCTTTAATGCCTTTGTATCATGCTATTGCTTCCCGTA
TGGCTTTCATTTTCTCCTCCTTGTATAAATCCTGGTTGCTGTCTCTTTATGAGGAGTTGTGGCCCGTTGT
CAGGCAACGTGGCGTGGTGTGCACTGTGTTTGCTGACGCAACCCCCACTGGTTGGGGCATTGCCACCACC
TGTCAGCTCCTTTCCGGGACTTTCGCTTTCCCCCTCCCTATTGCCACGGCGGAACTCATCGCCGCCTGCC
TTGCCCGCTGCTGGACAGGGGCTCGGCTGTTGGGCACTGACAATTCCGTGGTGTTGTCGGGGAAGCTGAC
GTCCTTTCCATGGCTGCTCGCCTGTGTTGCCACCTGGATTCTGCGCGGGACGTCCTTCTGCTACGTCCCT
TCGGCCCTCAATCCAGCGGACCTTCCTTCCCGCGGCCTGCTGCCGGCTCTGCGGCCTCTTCCGCGTCTTC
GCCTTCGCCCTCAGACGAGTCGGATCTCCCTTTGGGCCGCCTCCCCGCCTGGAATTAATTCTGCAGTCGA
GACCTAGAAAAACATGGAGCAATCACAAGTAGCAATACAGCAGCTACCAATGCTGATTGTGCCTGGCTAG
AAGCACAAGAGGAGGAGGAGGTGGGTTTTCCAGTCACACCTCAGGTACCTTTAAGACCAATGACTTACAA
GGCAGCTGTAGATCTTAGCCACTTTTTAAAAGAAAAGAGGGGACTGGAAGGGCTAATTCACTCCCAACGA
AGACAAGATCTGCTTTTTGCTTGTACTGGGTCTCTCTGGTTAGACCAGATCTGAGCCTGGGAGCTCTCTG
GCTAACTAGGGAACCCACTGCTTAAGCCTCAATAAAGCTTGCCTTGAGTGCTTCAAGTAGTGTGTGCCCG
TCTGTTGTGTGACTCTGGTAACTAGAGATCCCTCAGACCCTTTTAGTCAGTGTGGAAAATCTCTAGCAGT
AGTAGTTCATGTCATCTTATTATTCAGTATTTATAACTTGCAAAGAAATGAATATCAGAGAGTGAGAGGC
CTTGACATTGTTTAAACCCGCTGATCAGCCTCGACTGTGCCTTCTAGTTGCCAGCCATCTGTTGTTTGCC
CCTCCCCCGTGCCTTCCTTGACCCTGGAAGGTGCCACTCCCACTGTCCTTTCCTAATAAAATGAGGAAAT
TGCATCGCATTGTCTGAGTAGGTGTCATTCTATTCTGGGGGGTGGGGTGGGGCAGGACAGCAAGGGGGAG
GATTGGGAAGACAATAGCAGGCATGCTGGGGATGCGGTGGGCTCTATGGCTTCTGAGGCGGAAAGAACCA
GCTGGGGCTCTAGGGGGTATCCCC
[124 nt withheld, positions 6675-6798]
C
[91 nt withheld, positions 6800-6890]
A
[49 nt withheld, positions 6892-6940]
CCTTTGACGTTGGAGTCCACGTTCTTT
[37 nt withheld, positions 6968-7004]
ACCCTATCTCGGTCTATTCTTTTGATTTATAAGGGATTTTGCCGATTTCGGCCTATTGGTTAAAAAATGA
GCTGATTTAACAAAAATTTAACGCGAATTAATTCTGTGGAATGTGTGTCAGTTAGGGTGTGGAAAGTCCC
CAGGCTCCCCAGCAGGCAGAAGTATGCAAAGCATGCATCTCAATTAGTCAGCAACCAGGTGTGGAAAGTC
CCCAGGCTCCCCAGCAGGCAGAAGTATGCAAAGCATGCATCTCAATTAGTCAGCAACCATAGTCCCGCCC
CTAACTCCGCCCATCCCGCCCCTAACTCCGCCCAGTTCCGCCCATTCTCCGCCCCATGGCTGACTAATTT
TTTTTATTTATGCAGAGGCCGAGGCCGCCTCTGCCTCTGAGCTATTCCAGAAGTAGTGAGGAGGCTTTTT
TGGAGGCCTAGGCTTTTGCAAAAAGCTCCCGGGAGCTTGTATATCCATTTTCGGATCTGATCAGCACGTG
ATGAAAAAGCCTGAACTCACCGCGACGTCTGTCGAGAAGTTTCTGATCGAAAAGTTCGACAGCGTCTCCG
ACCTGATGCAGCTCTCGGAGGGCGAAGAATCTCGTGCTTTCAGCTTCGATGTAGGAGGGCGTGGATATGT
CCTGCGGGTAAATAGCTGCGCCGATGGTTTCTACAAAGATCGTTATGTTTATCGGCACTTTGCATCGGCC
GCGCTCCCGATTCCGGAAGTGCTTGACATTGGGGAATTCAGCGAGAGCCTGACCTATTGCATCTCCCGCC
GTGCACAGGGTGTCACGTTGCAAGACCTGCCTGAAACCGAACTGCCCGCTGTTCTGCAGCCGGTCGCGGA
GGCCATGGATGCGATCGCTGCGGCCGATCTTAGCCAGACGAGCGGGTTCGGCCCATTCGGACCGCAAGGA
ATCGGTCAATACACTACATGGCGTGATTTCATATGCGCGATTGCTGATCCCCATGTGTATCACTGGCAAA
CTGTGATGGACGACACCGTCAGTGCGTCCGTCGCGCAGGCTCTCGATGAGCTGATGCTTTGGGCCGAGGA
CTGCCCCGAAGTCCGGCACCTCGTGCACGCGGATTTCGGCTCCAACAATGTCCTGACGGACAATGGCCGC
ATAACAGCGGTCATTGACTGGAGCGAGGCGATGTTCGGGGATTCCCAATACGAGGTCGCCAACATCTTCT
TCTGGAGGCCGTGGTTGGCTTGTATGGAGCAGCAGACGCGCTACTTCGAGCGGAGGCATCCGGAGCTTGC
AGGATCGCCGCGGCTCCGGGCGTATATGCTCCGCATTGGTCTTGACCAACTCTATCAGAGCTTGGTTGAC
GGCAATTTCGATGATGCAGCTTGGGCGCAGGGTCGATGCGACGCAATCGTCCGATCCGGAGCCGGGACTG
TCGGGCGTACACAAATCGCCCGCAGAAGCGCGGCCGTCTGGACCGATGGCTGTGTAGAAGTACTCGCCGA
TAGTGGAAACCGACGCCCCAGCACTCGTCCGAGGGCAAAGGAATAGCACGTGCTACGAGATTTCGATTCC
ACCGCCGCCTTCTATGAAAGGTTGGGCTTCGGAATCGTTTTCCGGGACGCCGGCTGGATGATCCTCCAGC
GCGGGGATCTCATGCTGGAGTTCTTCGCCCACCCCAACTTGTTTATTGCAGCTTATAATGGTTACAAATA
AAGCAATAGCATCACAAATTTCACAAATAAAGCATTTTTTTCACTGCATTCTAGTTGTGGTTTGTCCAAA
CTCATCAATGTATCTTATCATGTCTGTATACCGTCGACCTCTAGCTAGAGCTTGGCGTAATCATGGTCAT
AGCTGTTTCCTGTGTGAAATTGTTATCCGCTCACAATTCCACACAACATACGAGCCGGAAGCATAAAGTG
TAAAGCCTGGGGTGCCTAATGAGTGAGCTAACTCACATTAATTGCGTTGCGCTCACTGCCCGCTTTCCAG
TCGGGAAACCTGTCGTGCCAGCTGCATTAATGAATCGGCCAACGCGCGGGGAGAGGCGGTTTGCGTATTG
GGCGCTCTTCCGCTTCCTCGCTCACTGACTCGCTGCGCTCGGTCGTTCGGCTGCGGCGAGCGGTATCAGC
TCACTCAAAGGCGGTAATACGGTTATCCACAGAATCAGGGGATAACGCAGGAAAGAACATGTGAGCAAAA
GGCCAGCAAAAGGCCAGGAACCGTAAAAAGGCCGCGTTGCTGGCGTTTTTCCATAGGCTCCGCCCCCCTG
ACGAGCATCACAAAAATCGACGCTCAAGTCAGAGGTGGCGAAACCCGACAGGACTATAAAGATACCAGGC
GTTTCCCCCTGGAAGCTCCCTCGTGCGCTCTCCTGTTCCGACCCTGCCGCTTACCGGATACCTGTCCGCC
TTTCTCCCTTCGGGAAGCGTGGCGCTTTCTCATAGCTCACGCTGTAGGTATCTCAGTTCGGTGTAGGTCG
TTCGCTCCAAGCTGGGCTGTGTGCACGAACCCCCCGTTCAGCCCGACCGCTGCGCCTTATCCGGTAACTA
TCGTCTTGAGTCCAACCCGGTAAGACACGACTTATCGCCACTGGCAGCAGCCACTGGTAACAGGATTAGC
AGAGCGAGGTATGTAGGCGGTGCTACAGAGTTCTTGAAGTGGTGGCCTAACTACGGCTACACTAGAAGAA
CAGTATTTGGTATCTGCGCTCTGCTGAAGCCAGTTACCTTCGGAAAAAGAGTTGGTAGCTCTTGATCCGG
CAAACAAACCACCGCTGGTAGCGGTGGTTTTTTTGTTTGCAAGCAGCAGATTACGCGCAGAAAAAAAGGA
TCTCAAGAAGATCCTTTGATCTTTTCTACGGGGTCTGACGCTCAGTGGAACGAAAACTCACGTTAAGGGA
TTTTGGTCATGAGATTATCAAAAAGGATCTTCACCTAGATCCTTTTAAATTAAAAATGAAGTTTTAAATC
AATCTAAAGTATATATGAGTAAACTTGGTCTGACAGTTACCAATGCTTAATCAGTGAGGCACCTATCTCA
GCGATCTGTCTATTTCGTTCATCCATAGTTGCCTGACTCCCCGTCGTGTAGATAACTACGATACGGGAGG
GCTTACCATCTGGCCCCAGTGCTGCAATGATACCGCGAGACCCACGCTCACCGGCTCCAGATTTATCAGC
AATAAACCAGCCAGCCGGAAGGGCCGAGCGCAGAAGTGGTCCTGCAACTTTATCCGCCTCCATCCAGTCT
ATTAATTGTTGCCGGGAAGCTAGAGTAAGTAGTTCGCCAGTTAATAGTTTGCGCAACGTTGTTGCCATTG
CTACAGGCATCGTGGTGTCACGCTCGTCGTTTGGTATGGCTTCATTCAGCTCCGGTTCCCAACGATCAAG
GCGAGTTACATGATCCCCCATGTTGTGCAAAAAAGCGGTTAGCTCCTTCGGTCCTCCGATCGTTGTCAGA
AGTAAGTTGGCCGCAGTGTTATCACTCATGGTTATGGCAGCACTGCATAATTCTCTTACTGTCATGCCAT
CCGTAAGATGCTTTTCTGTGACTGGTGAGTACTCAACCAAGTCATTCTGAGAATAGTGTATGCGGCGACC
GAGTTGCTCTTGCCCGGCGTCAATACGGGATAATACCGCGCCACATAGCAGAACTTTAAAAGTGCTCATC
ATTGGAAAACGTTCTTCGGGGCGAAAACTCTCAAGGATCTTACCGCTGTTGAGATCCAGTTCGATGTAAC
CCACTCGTGCACCCAACTGATCTTCAGCATCTTTTACTTTCACCAGCGTTTCTGGGTGAGCAAAAACAGG
AAGGCAAAATGCCGCAAAAAAGGGAATAAGGGCGACACGGAAATGTTGAATACTCATACTCTTCCTTTTT
CAATATTATTGAAGCATTTATCAGGGTTATTGTCTCATGAGCGGATACATATTTGAATGTATTTAGAAAA
ATAAACAAATAGGGGTTCCGCGCACATTTCCCCGAAAAGTGCCACCTGACGTCGACGGATCGGGAGATCA
ACTTGTTTATTGCAGCTTATAATGGTTACAAATAAAGCAATAGCATCACAAATTTCACAAATAAAGCATT
TTTTTCACTGCATTCTAGTTGTGGTTTGTCCAAACTCATCAATGTATCTTATCATGTCTGGATCAACTGG
ATAACTCAAGCTAACCAAAATCATCCCAAACTTCCCACCCCATACCCTATTACCACTGCCAATTACCTGT
GGTTTCATTTACTCTAAACCTGTGATTCCTCTGAATTATTTTCATTTTAAAGAAATTGTATTTGTTAAAT
ATGTACTACAAACTTAGTAGT
