>Addgene plasmid #120573 | pLEX-FHH-NRASQ61K/Y40A-IRES-Puro | depositor partial sequence | sequence record 229008 | pLEX Forward
GGGAGGTCTATATAAGCAGAGCTCGTTTAGTGAACCGTCAGATCGCCTGGAGACGCCATCCACGCTGTTT
TGACCTCCATAGAAGACACCGACTCTACTAGAGGATCTACCATGGATTATAAAGATGACGACGATAAAGC
AGGTTACCCATACGATGTGCCTGACTATGCTGCAGGTTCACATCATCACCACCATCATGGATCCACTGAG
TACAAACTGGTGGTGGTTGGAGCAGGTGGTGTTGGGAAAAGCGCACTGACAATCCAGCTAATCCAGAACC
ACTTTGTAGATGAATATGATCCCACCATAGAGGATTCTGCCAGAAAACAAGTGGTTATAGATGGTGAAAC
CTGTTTGTTGGACATACTGGATACAGCTGGAAAAGAAGAGTACAGTGCCATGAGAGACCAATACATGAGG
ACAGGCGAAGGCTTCCTCTGTGTATTTGCCATCAATAATAGCAAGTCATTTGCGGATATTAACCTCTACA
GGGAGCAGATTAAGCGAGTAAAAGACTCGGATGATGTACCTATGGTGCTAGTGGGAAACAAGTGTGATTT
GCCAACAAGGACAGTTGATACAAAACAAGCCCACGAACTGGCCAAGAGTTACGGGATTCCATTCATTGAA
ACCTCAGCCAAGACCAGACAGGGTGTTGAAGATGCTTTTTACACACTGGTAAGAGAAATACGCCAGTACC
GAATGAAAAAACTCAACAGCAGTGATGATGGGACTCAGGGTTGTATGGGATTGCCATGTGTGGTGATGTA
ACTCGAGTCTAGAGGGCCCGACGCGTCTGGCCACCGGTCGCCCCTCTCCCTCCCCCCCCCCTAACGTTAC
TGGCCGAAGCCGCTTGGAATA
