>Addgene plasmid #120573 | pLEX-FHH-NRASQ61K/Y40A-IRES-Puro | depositor partial sequence | sequence record 229009 | pLEX Reverse
CGGTAGGCGTGTACGGTGGGAGGTCTATATAAGCAGAGCTCGTTTAGTGANCCGTCAGATCGCCTGGAGA
CGCCATCCACGCTGTTTTGACCTCCATAGAAGACACCGACTCTACTAGAGGATCTACCATGGATTATAAA
GATGACGACGATAAAGCAGGTTACCCATACGATGTGCCTGACTATGCTGCAGGTTCACATCATCACCACC
ATCATGGATCCACTGAGTACAAACTGGTGGTGGTTGGAGCAGGTGGTGTTGGGAAAAGCGCACTGACAAT
CCAGCTAATCCAGAACCACTTTGTAGATGAATATGATCCCACCATAGAGGATTCTGCCAGAAAACAAGTG
GTTATAGATGGTGAAACCTGTTTGTTGGACATACTGGATACAGCTGGAAAAGAAGAGTACAGTGCCATGA
GAGACCAATACATGAGGACAGGCGAAGGCTTCCTCTGTGTATTTGCCATCAATAATAGCAAGTCATTTGC
GGATATTAACCTCTACAGGGAGCAGATTAAGCGAGTAAAAGACTCGGATGATGTACCTATGGTGCTAGTG
GGAAACAAGTGTGATTTGCCAACAAGGACAGTTGATACAAAACAAGCCCACGAACTGGCCAAGAGTTACG
GGATTCCATTCATTGAAACCTCAGCCAAGACCAGACAGGGTGTTGAAGATGCTTTTTACACACTGGTAAG
AGAAATACGCCAGTACCGAATGAAAAAACTCAACAGCAGTGATGATGGGACTCAGGGTTGTATGGGATTG
CCATGTGTGGTGATGTAACTCGAGTCTAGAGGGCCCGACGCGTCTGGCCACCGGTCGCCCCTCTCCCTCC
CCC
